>Addgene plasmid #124426 | pC-0_v6 | addgene full sequence | sequence record 244261 | Addgene NGS Result
ACTCTTCCTTTTTCAATATTATTGAAGCATTTATCAGGGTTATTGTCTCATGAGCGGATACATATTTGAA
TGTATTTAGAAAAATAAACAAATAGGGGTTCCGCGCACATTTCCCCGAAAAGTGCCACCTGAATTCATAG
GATAGATTCTGGAAACTTTACCGTCCGAGCTCAGGCTTACCTTACTCGAGCAATAAACAGTTGATAGGGC
TTCTCCGTTACCATGGTTCAGCCAAAAAACTTAAGACCGCCGGTCTTGTCCACTACCTTGCAGTAATGCG
GTGGACAGGATCGGCGGTTTTCTTTTCTCTTCTCAATTCTTCTGACCTGTAACGAATAATAGATAGTAAA
GTAGTCTCCGATTGAGTTTTCTCTGCCGAGTCCCACCCAGTTCTGTGATTTCAGTAAGTTGGTAATTGAT
ACACTGTTGCGAGAACTGCTGCCTGGTAGTAGATAGGTTGTTATTGAGTAAGAAGGTAAAGTGAACGAAA
TCCCTGAAACTGAGACTGTAGAAAATAAGCTTGTCCAGACTATTGGATCCAAGAGATTTCTACACGATTG
AGCACTGTCTCCTGCAGGCTCGGTACCAAATTCCAGAAAAGAGGCCTCCCGAAAGGGGGGCCTTTTTTCG
TTTTGGTCCTAATAGATAAAGGATAGGTCTGGTAGTGTTGTTCGTTCTCGCAGGTAAATCAATAATACTC
AGCAGTTCCGTAGACTTTTCAGTGGGACAGGGTAGCGATAACAGATAGATTGTAATAAGACACAGTAGGT
GCTCGTAGTTGCGTGAAGAGAACCGCTCAGGAAATCCAGTCAGAAGTATTGGTAATCGTTGAAAACTCAG
TCGACGCACTTACTGAAGACGTCCTATTACACTCGTCGTTGGAAACTGAAGATGCGGCCGCGGAAACACA
GAAAAAAGCCCGCACCTGACAGTGCGGGCTTTTTTTTTCGACCAAAGGTAGCGAACGACGAGTCACTGTT
GAGGATAAATACTTTCTCTACTAGGCGCCTGTTACACAGGTCCTCAGCGGCGCGCCTGCTGCCACCGCTG
AGCAATAACTAGCGTACGGGTTTTGCTGCCCGCAAACGGGCTGTTCTGGTGTTGCTAGTTTGTTATCAGA
ATCGCAGATCCGGCTTCAGCCGGTTTGCCGGCTGAAAGCGCTATTTCTTCCAGAATTGCCATGATTTTTT
CCCCACGGGAGGCGTCACTGGCTCCCGTGTTGTCGGCAGCTTTGATTCGATAAGCAGCATCGCCTGTTTC
AGGCTGTCTATGTGTGACTGTTGAGCTGTAACAAGTTGTCTCAGGTGTTCAATTTCATGTTCTAGTTGCT
TTGTTTTACTGGTTTCACCTGTTCTATTAGGTGTTACATGCTGTTCATCTGTTACATTGTCGATCTGTTC
ATGGTGAACAGCTTTGAATGCACCAAAAACTCGTAAAAGCTCTGATGTATCTATCTTTTTTACACCGTTT
TCATCTGTGCATATGGACAGTTTTCCCTTTGATATGTAACGGTGAACAGTTGTTCTACTTTTGTTTGTTA
GTCTTGATGCTTCACTGATAGATACAAGAGCCATAAGAACCTCAGATCCTTCCGTATTTAGCCAGTATGT
TCTCTAGTGTGGTTCGTTGTTTTTGCGTGAGCCATGAGAACGAACCATTGAGATCATACTTACTTTGCAT
GTCACTCAAAAATTTTGCCTCAAAACTGGTGAGCTGAATTTTTGCAGTTAAAGCATCGTGTAGTGTTTTT
CTTAGTCCGTTATGTAGGTAGGAATCTGATGTAATGGTTGTTGGTATTTTGTCACCATTCATTTTTATCT
GGTTGTTCTCAAGTTCGGTTACGAGATCCATTTGTCTATCTAGTTCAACTTGGAAAATCAACGTATCAGT
CGGGCGGCCTCGCTTATCAACCACCAATTTCATATTGCTGTAAGTGTTTAAATCTTTACTTATTGGTTTC
AAAACCCATTGGTTAAGCCTTTTAAACTCATGGTAGTTATTTTCAAGCATTAACATGAACTTAAATTCAT
CAAGGCTAATCTCTATATTTGCCTTGTGAGTTTTCTTTTGTGTTAGTTCTTTTAATAACCACTCATAAAT
CCTCATAGAGTATTTGTTTTCAAAAGACTTAACATGTTCCAGATTATATTTTATGAATTTTTTTAACTGG
AAAAGATAAGGCAATATCTCTTCACTAAAAACTAATTCTAATTTTTCGCTTGAGAACTTGGCATAGTTTG
TCCACTGGAAAATCTCAAAGCCTTTAACCAAAGGATTCCTGATTTCCACAGTTCTCGTCATCAGCTCTCT
GGTTGCTTTAGCTAATACACCATAAGCATTTTCCCTACTGATGTTCATCATCTGAGCGTATTGGTTATAA
GTGAACGATACCGTCCGTTCTTTCCTTGTAGGGTTTTCAATCGTGGGGTTGAGTAGTGCCACACAGCATA
AAATTAGCTTGGTTTCATGCTCCGTTAAGTCATAGCGACTAATCGCTAGTTCATTTGCTTTGAAAACAAC
TAATTCAGACATACATCTCAATTGGTCTAGGTGATTTTAATCACTATACCAATTGAGATGGGCTAGTCAA
TGATAATTACTAGTCCTTTTCCTTTGAGTTGTGGGTATCTGTAAATTCTGCTAGACCTTTGCTGGAAAAC
TTGTAAATTCTGCTAGACCCTCTGTAAATTCCGCTAGACCTTTGTGTGTTTTTTTTGTTTATATTCAAGT
GGTTATAATTTATAGAATAAAGAAAGAATAAAAAAAGATAAAAAGAATAGATCCCAGCCCTGTGTATAAC
TCACTACTTTAGTCAGTTCCGCAGTATTACAAAAGGATGTCGCAAACGCTGTTTGCTCCTCTACAAAACA
GACCTTAAAACCCTAAAGGCTTAAGTAGCACCCTCGCAAGCTCGGGCAAATCGCTGAATATTCCTTTTGT
CTCCGACCATCAGGCACCTGAGTCGCTGTCTTTTTCGTGACATTCAGTTCGCTGCGCTCACGGCTCTGGC
AGTGAATGGGGGTAAATGGCACTACAGGCTCCTTTTATGGATTCATGCAAGGAAACTACCCATAATACAA
GAAAAGCCCGTCACGGGCTTCTCAGGGCGTTTTATGGCGGGTCTGCTATGTGGTGCTATCTGACTTTTTG
CTGTTCAGCAGTTCCTGCCCTCTGATTTTCCAGTCTGACCACTTCGGATTATCCCGTGACAGGTCATTCA
GACTGGCTAATGCACCCAGTAAGGCAGCGGTATCATCAACAGGCTTACCCGTCTTACTGTCCCTAGTGCT
TGGATTCTCACCAATAAAAAACGCCCGGCGGCAACCGAGCGTTCTGAACAAATCCAGATGGAGTTCTGAG
GTCATTACTGGATCTATCAACAGGAGTCCAAGCGCGTAAACTTGGTCTGACAGTTACCAATGCTTAATCA
GTGAGGCACCTATCTCAGCGATCTGTCTATTTCGTTCATCCATAGTTGCCTGACTCCCCGTCGTGTAGAT
AACTACGATACGGGAGGGCTTACCATCTGGCCCCAGTGCTGCAATGATACCGCGAGACCCACGCTCACCG
GCTCCAGATTTATCAGCAATAAACCAGCCAGCCGGAAGGGCCGAGCGCAGAAGTGGTCCTGCAACTTTAT
CCGCCTCCATCCAGTCTATTAATTGTTGCCGGGAAGCTAGAGTAAGTAGTTCGCCAGTTAATAGTTTGCG
CAACGTTGTTGCCATTGCTACAGGCATCGTGGTGTCACGCTCGTCGTTTGGTATGGCTTCATTCAGCTCC
GGTTCCCAACGATCAAGGCGAGTTACATGATCCCCCATGTTGTGCAAAAAAGCGGTTAGCTCCTTCGGTC
CTCCGATCGTTGTCAGAAGTAAGTTGGCCGCAGTGTTATCACTCATGGTTATGGCAGCACTGCATAATTC
TCTTACTGTCATGCCATCCGTAAGATGCTTTTCTGTGACTGGTGAGTACTCAACCAAGTCATTCTGAGAA
TAGTGTATGCGGCGACCGAGTTGCTCTTGCCCGGCGTCAATACGGGATAATACCGCGCCACATAGCAGAA
CTTTAAAAGTGCTCATCATTGGAAAACGTTCTTCGGGGCGAAAACTCTCAAGGATCTTACCGCTGTTGAG
ATCCAGTTCGATGTAACCCACTCGTGCACCCAACTGATCTTCAGCATCTTTTACTTTCACCAGCGTTTCT
GGGTGAGCAAAAACAGGAAGGCAAAATGCCGCAAAAAAGGGAATAAGGGCGACACGGAAATGTTGAATAC
TCAT
Features (pLannotate 1.2.2; 5 found; start..end, strand, type, name):
      1..105     -  promoter       AmpR promoter: bla
   1582..2532    -  CDS            Rep101: RepA protein needed for replication with the pSC101 origin; rep101
   2580..2802    -  rep_origin     pSC101 ori: low-copy replication origin that requires the Rep101 protein
   3294..3388    -  terminator     lambda t0 terminator: transcription terminator from phage lambda
   3414..4274    -  CDS            AmpR: β-lactamase; bla; confers resistance to ampicillin, carbenicillin, and related antibiotics
