[The description below was written by a language model from this plasmid's Addgene catalogue record and pLannotate feature annotations shown in this document.]
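Description:
pC-0_v6 is an empty bacterial backbone of 4,274 nt from a modular, combinatorial cloning framework for assembling synthetic gene circuits in Escherichia coli. It is built on the pSC101 replicon. The annotated sequence carries the pSC101 origin together with the Rep101 (RepA) coding sequence, the initiator protein this origin needs for replication. Selection is by ampicillin, through a β-lactamase (AmpR) gene driven by its native bla promoter. Because the map is circular, the promoter and coding sequence sit on either side of the sequence start and are contiguous. A phage lambda t0 transcription terminator lies immediately next to the AmpR cassette, at the 3' end of bla. The catalogue lists the plasmid as high copy, whereas the feature annotation describes the pSC101 origin as low copy. The record does not explain this difference, for example whether a copy-number-altering Rep101 variant is present.

There is no insert. The purpose line describes this version as having the full multiple cloning site but lacking araC and the P(BAD) arabinose-inducible promoter, and assigns it to "step 2" of the assembly scheme. This suggests it serves as a destination vector that receives pre-assembled transcriptional units bringing their own regulatory parts, rather than supplying a promoter itself. The automated feature table does not annotate the cloning site or any other circuit-related element, so about 1.5 kb between the AmpR promoter and Rep101, plus some shorter stretches, remain uncharacterised here. The depositor notes that a separate file holds the original annotations, which would define the cloning site layout.
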