Addgene plasmid #124426: pC-0_v6
Purpose: (Empty Backbone) Full MCS, lacks araC & P(BAD) (step 2)
Depositing lab: Yolanda Schaerli. Depositing organization: Universite de Lausanne (UNIL). Publication: A Framework for the Modular and Combinatorial Assembly of Synthetic Gene Circuits. Santos-Moreno J, Schaerli Y. ACS Synth Biol. 2019 Jul 19;8(7):1691-1697. doi: 10.1021/acssynbio.9b00174. Epub 2019 Jun 24. PubMed 31185158.
Backbone
  Vector backbone: pSC101
  Vector type: Bacterial Expression, Synthetic Biology
Growth in bacteria
  Bacterial resistance: Ampicillin, 100 μg/mL
  Growth temperature: 37°C
  Growth strain: DH5alpha
  Copy number: High Copy
Terms and licenses: Academic/Nonprofit Terms; Industry Terms: Not Available to Industry
Depositor comments: GenBank file with original annotations can be downloaded from the "Resource Information" section. Please visit https://www.biorxiv.org/content/10.1101/611574v1 for bioRxiv preprint.
How to cite: pC-0_v6 was a gift from Yolanda Schaerli (Addgene plasmid # 124426 ; http://n2t.net/addgene:124426 ; RRID:Addgene_124426)
